Addgene plasmid #152402: pGBW-m4133205
Purpose: Mammalian expression plasmid for SARS-CoV-2 nsp9
Depositing lab: Ginkgo Bioworks & Benjie Chen. Depositing organization: Ginkgo Bioworks.
Backbone
  Vector backbone: pTwist_CMV_Puro_6
  Backbone size w/o insert (bp): 6080
  Vector type: Mammalian Expression
  Selectable markers: Puromycin
Growth in bacteria
  Bacterial resistance: Ampicillin, 100 μg/mL
  Growth temperature: 37°C
  Growth strain: DH5alpha
  Copy number: High Copy
Gene/Insert
  Gene/Insert name: SARS-CoV-2 nsp9
  Species: Severe acute respiratory syndrome coronavirus 2
  Insert size (bp): 332
  Mutation: wt
  Entrez Gene: ORF1ab (a.k.a. GU280_gp01)
  Promoter: CMV
  Tag / fusion protein: Cleavable TEV;TapTag (C terminal on backbone)
  Cloning method: Unknown
Resource information
  A portion of this plasmid was derived from a plasmid made by: GinkgoBioworks
Depositor comments: NCBI reference sequence: YP_009725305.1
How to cite: pGBW-m4133205 was a gift from Ginkgo Bioworks & Benjie Chen (Addgene plasmid # 152402 ; http://n2t.net/addgene:152402 ; RRID:Addgene_152402)
