[The description below was written by a language model from this plasmid's Addgene catalogue record and pLannotate feature annotations shown in this document.]
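Description:
pGBW-m4133205 is a mammalian expression plasmid built on the pTwist_CMV_Puro_6 backbone to produce wild-type SARS-CoV-2 nsp9, one of the mature products of the ORF1ab polyprotein. It is maintained in E. coli through a high-copy ColE1/pUC-type origin and a full-length β-lactamase (AmpR) gene. For selection in mammalian cells it has a separate cassette in which the human ubiquitin C promoter drives puromycin N-acetyltransferase, followed by a synthetic poly(A) signal.

Expression of the payload is driven by the CMV immediate-early enhancer and promoter elements, which lie near the end of the 7,000 nt record, so the transcription unit continues across the numbering origin of the circular sequence. The short nsp9 coding region itself was not picked up by the automated annotation, but presumably lies in the unannotated stretch at the start of the record, upstream of the tag features. The catalogue lists a C-terminal, TEV-cleavable TAP tag supplied by the backbone. This agrees with the annotated fragments of MYLK2, which most likely represents a calmodulin-binding peptide, and of Staphylococcus aureus protein A, whose domains bind immunoglobulin. Together with a protease site between them, these modules form a classic tandem affinity purification tag that allows two sequential capture steps. The annotated SV40 poly(A) signal downstream of the tag lies on the opposite strand. Bacterial terminators (T7, rrnG), additional synthetic poly(A) signals and β-globin insulator fragments flank the cassettes, presumably to limit read-through and interference between units.

The design suits transient or puromycin-selected expression of tagged nsp9 in mammalian cells, for example for affinity purification and analysis of host interaction partners, although the record states only that it is for mammalian expression.
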