Features (pLannotate 1.2.2; 20 found; start..end, strand, type, name):
    395..472     +  CDS            MYLK2 (fragment): MYLK2_HUMAN - Experimental evidence at protein level: Swiss-Prot protein existence level 1. Implicated in the level of global muscle contraction and cardiac function. Phosphorylates a specific serine in the N-terminus of a myosin light chain. From Homo sapiens (Human).
    554..904     +  CDS            spa (fragment): SPA_STAAU - Experimental evidence at protein level: Swiss-Prot protein existence level 1. Plays a role in the inhibition of the host innate and adaptive immune responses. Possesses five immunoglobulin-binding domains that capture both the fragment crystallizable region (Fc region) and the Fab region (part of Ig that identifies antigen) of immunoglobulins (By similarity). In turn, Staphylococcus aureus is protected from phagocytic killing via inhibition of Ig Fc region. In addition, the host elicited B-cell response is prevented due to a decrease of antibody-secreting cell proliferation that en
    969..1090    -  polyA_signal   SV40 poly(A) signal: SV40 polyadenylation signal
   1113..1182    -  CDS            large T antigen (fragment): large T antigen from SV40 (simian virus 40)
   1205..1251    +  terminator     T7 terminator: transcription terminator for bacteriophage T7 RNA polymerase
   1281..1417    +  terminator     rrnG terminator: transcription terminator from the E. coli ribosomal RNA rrnG operon (Albrechtsen et al., 1991)
   1462..1533    +  misc_feature   3' β-globin insulator: insulator downstream of the human β-globin locus (Farrell et al., 2002)
   1759..2347    -  rep_origin     ori: high-copy-number ColE1/pMB1/pBR322/pUC origin of replication
   2519..2583    -  CDS            bla(M) (fragment): β-lactamase lacking the signal sequence; bla(M); allows cytosolic expression of β-lactamase
   2847..4056    +  promoter       UbC promoter: human ubiquitin C promoter
   4060..4657    +  CDS            PuroR (fragment): puromycin N-acetyltransferase; pac from Streptomyces; confers resistance to puromycin
   4686..4734    +  polyA_signal   poly(A) signal: synthetic polyadenylation signal
   5000..5860    +  CDS            AmpR: β-lactamase; bla; confers resistance to ampicillin, carbenicillin, and related antibiotics
   5873..6009    +  terminator     rrnG terminator: transcription terminator from the E. coli ribosomal RNA rrnG operon (Albrechtsen et al., 1991)
   6154..6225    +  misc_feature   5' β-globin insulator: insulator upstream of the human β-globin locus (Farrell et al., 2002)
   6230..6276    -  terminator     T7 terminator: transcription terminator for bacteriophage T7 RNA polymerase
   6294..6342    -  polyA_signal   poly(A) signal: synthetic polyadenylation signal
   6423..6726    +  enhancer       CMV enhancer: human cytomegalovirus immediate early enhancer
   6799..6816    -  promoter       CMV promoter (fragment): human cytomegalovirus (CMV) immediate early promoter
   6879..6930    +  promoter       CMVd2 promoter: truncated human cytomegalovirus (CMV) immediate early promoter that yields moderately reduced expression relative to the full-length promoter
>Addgene plasmid #152402 | pGBW-m4133205 | depositor full sequence | sequence record 295414 | Full Sequence
CACCATGAATGAGCTTAGTCCTGTTGCACTACGACAGATGTCTTGTGCTGCCGGTACTACACAAACTGCT
TGCACTGATGACAATGCGTTAGCTTACTACAACACAACAAAGGGAGGTAGGTTTGTACTTGCACTGTTAT
CCGATTTACAGGATTTGAAATGGGCTAGATTCCCTAAGAGTGATGGAACTGGTACTATCTATACAGAACT
GGAACCACCTTGTAGGTTTGTTACAGACACACCTAAAGGTCCTAAAGTGAAGTATTTATACTTTATTAAA
GGATTAAACAACCTAAATAGAGGTATGGTACTTGGTAGTTTAGCTGCCACAGTACGTCTAGAAAACCTTT
ACTTTCAGTCGGGACGGCGAATCCCGGGGCTGATAAATCCCTGGAAAAGGAGATGGAAGAAGAACTTTAT
TGCAGTGTCTGCGGCTAACCGGTTCAAAAAGATCAGTTCAAGCGGCGCCCTAGATTACGACATTCCTACG
ACCGCCTCCGAGAATCTCTATTTCCAGGGTGAATTTGGCTTGGCACAACATGACGAGGCCGTCGATAACA
AGTTTAATAAAGAACAGCAGAACGCTTTCTATGAGATCCTTCACTTACCAAATCTGAACGAAGAGCAACG
CAACGCTTTCATTCAGAGCCTGAAAGACGATCCCTCGCAGTCTGCAAATCTCCTGGCCGAAGCCAAGAAG
CTGAATGACGCACAGGCTCCAAAAGTTGATAACAAGTTTAACAAGGAGCAGCAGAATGCTTTCTACGAGA
TATTGCACCTTCCTAATCTGAATGAGGAACAAAGAAATGCATTTATCCAGTCCCTAAAAGACGATCCATC
ACAGAGTGCCAACCTGCTTGCGGAAGCCAAAAAGCTCAATGATGCCCAGGCCCCGAAAGTAGACGCGAAC
CATCAATAAGCTAGCTTGACTGACTGAGATACAGCGTACCTTCAGCTCACAGACATGATAAGATACATTG
ATGAGTTTGGACAAACCACAACTAGAATGCAGTGAAAAAAATGCTTTATTTGTGAAATTTGTGATGCTAT
TGCTTTATTTGTAACCATTATAAGCTGCAATAAACAAGTTAACAACAACAATTGCATTCATTTTATGTTT
CAGGTTCAGGGGGAGGTGTGGGAGGTTTTTTAAAGCAAGTAAAACCTCTACAAATGTGGTATTGGCCCAT
CTCTATCGGTATCGTAGCATAACCCCTTGGGGCCTCTAAACGGGTCTTGAGGGGTTTTTTGTGCCCCTCG
GGCCGGATTGCTATCTACCGGCATTGGCGCAGAAAAAAATGCCTGATGCGACGCTGCGCGTCTTATACTC
CCACATATGCCAGATTCAGCAACGGATACGGCTTCCCCAACTTGCCCACTTCCATACGTGTCCTCCTTAC
CAGAAATTTATCCTTAAGGTCGTCAGCTATCCTGCAGGCGATCTCTCGATTTCGATCAAGACATTCCTTT
AATGGTCTTTTCTGGACACCACTAGGGGTCAGAAGTAGTTCATCAAACTTTCTTCCCTCCCTAATCTCAT
TGGTTACCTTGGGCTATCGAAACTTAATTAACCAGTCAAGTCAGCTACTTGGCGAGATCGACTTGTCTGG
GTTTCGACTACGCTCAGAATTGCGTCAGTCAAGTTCGATCTGGTCCTTGCTATTGCACCCGTTCTCCGAT
TACGAGTTTCATTTAAATCATGTGAGCAAAAGGCCAGCAAAAGGCCAGGAACCGTAAAAAGGCCGCGTTG
CTGGCGTTTTTCCATAGGCTCCGCCCCCCTGACGAGCATCACAAAAATCGACGCTCAAGTCAGAGGTGGC
GAAACCCGACAGGACTATAAAGATACCAGGCGTTTCCCCCTGGAAGCTCCCTCGTGCGCTCTCCTGTTCC
GACCCTGCCGCTTACCGGATACCTGTCCGCCTTTCTCCCTTCGGGAAGCGTGGCGCTTTCTCATAGCTCA
CGCTGTAGGTATCTCAGTTCGGTGTAGGTCGTTCGCTCCAAGCTGGGCTGTGTGCACGAACCCCCCGTTC
AGCCCGACCGCTGCGCCTTATCCGGTAACTATCGTCTTGAGTCCAACCCGGTAAGACACGACTTATCGCC
ACTGGCAGCAGCCACTGGTAACAGGATTAGCAGAGCGAGGTATGTAGGCGGTGCTACAGAGTTCTTGAAG
TGGTGGCCTAACTACGGCTACACTAGAAGAACAGTATTTGGTATCTGCGCTCTGCTGAAGCCAGTTACCT
TCGGAAAAAGAGTTGGTAGCTCTTGATCCGGCAAACAAACCACCGCTGGTAGCGGTGGTTTTTTTGTTTG
CAAGCAGCAGATTACGCGCAGAAAAAAAGGATCTCAAGAAGATCCTTTGATCTTTTCTACGGGGTCTGAC
GCTCAGTGGAACGAAAACTCACGTTAAGGGATTTTGGTCATGAGATTATCAAAAAGGATCTTCACCTAGA
TCCTTTTAAATTAAAAATGAAGTTTTAAATCAATCTAAAGTATATATGAGTAAACTTGGTCTGACAGTTA
CCAATGCTTAATCAGTGAGGCACCTATCTCAGCGATCTGTCTATTTCGTTCATCCATAGTTGCATTTAAA
TTTCCGAACTCTCCAAGGCCCTCGTCGGAAAATCTTCAAACCTTTCGTCCGATCCATCTTGCAGGCTACC
TCTCGAACGAACTATCGCAAGTCTCTTGGCCGGCCTTGCGCCTTGGCTATTGCTTGGCAGCGCCTATCGC
CAGGTATTACTCCAATCCCGAATATCCGAGATCGGGATCACCCGAGAGAAGTTCAACCTACATCCTCAAT
CCCGATCTATCCGAGATCCGAGGAATATCGAAATCGGGGCGCGCCTGGCCTCCGCGCCGGGTTTTGGCGC
CTCCCGCGGGCGCCCCCCTCGTCACGGCGAGCGCTGCCACGTCAGACGAAGGGCGCAGGAGCGTCCTGAT
CCTTCCGCCCGGACGCTCAGGACAGCGGCCCGCTGCTCATAAGACTCGGCCTTAGAACCCCAGTATCAGC
AGAAGGACATTTTAGGACGGGACTTGGGTGACTCTAGGGCACTGGTTTTCTTTCCAGAGAGCGGAACAGG
CGAGGAAAAGTAGTCCCTTCTCGGCGATTCTGCGGAGGGATCTCCGTGGGGCGGTGAACGCCGATGATTA
TATAAGGACGCGCCGGGTGTGGCACAGCTAGTTCCGTCGCAGCCGGGATTTGGGTCGCGGTTCTTGTTTG
TGGATCGCTGTGATCGTCACTTGGTGAGTAGCGGGCTGCTGGGCTGGCCGGGGCTTTCGTGGCCGCCGGG
CCGCTCGGTGGGACGGAAGCGTGTGGAGAGACCGCCAAGGGCTGTAGTCTGGGTCCGCGAGCAAGGTTGC
CCTGAACTGGGGGTTGGGGGGAGCGCAGCAAAATGGCGGCTGTTCCCGAGTCTTGAATGGAAGACGCTTG
TGAGGCGGGCTGTGAGGTCGTTGAAACAAGGTGGGGGGCATGGTGGGCGGCAAGAACCCAAGGTCTTGAG
CCCTTCGCTAATGCGGGAAAGCTCTTATTCGGGTGAGATGGGCTGGGCACCATCTGGGGACCCTGACGTG
AAGTTTGTCACTGACTGGAGAACTCGGTTTGTCGTCTGTTGCGGGGGCGGCAGTTATGGCGGTGCCGTTG
GGCAGTGCACCCGTACCTTTGGGAGCGCGCGCCCTCGTCGTGTCGTGACGTCACCCGTTCTGTTGGCTTA
TAATGCAGGGTGGGGCCACCTGCCGGTAGGTGTGCGGTAGGCTTTTCTCCGTCGCAGGACGCAGGGTTCG
GGCCTAGGGTAGGCTCTCCTGAATCGACAGGCGCCGGACCTCTGGTGAGGGGAGGGATAAGTGAGGCGTC
AGTTTCTTTGGTCGGTTTTATGTACCTATCTTCTTAAGTAGCTGAAGCTCCGGTTTTGAACTATGCGCTC
GGGGTTGGCGAGTGTGTTTTGTGAAGTTTTTTAGGCACCTTTTGAAATGTAATCATTTGGGTCAATATGT
AATTTTCAGTGTTAGACTTGTAAATTGTCCGCTAAATTCTGGCCGTTTTTGGCTTTTTTGTTAGACAACA
TGACCGAGTACAAGCCCACGGTGCGCCTCGCCACCCGCGACGACGTCCCCAGGGCCGTACGCACCCTCGC
CGCCGCGTTCGCCGACTACCCCGCCACGCGCCACACCGTCGATCCGGACCGCCACATCGAGCGGGTCACC
GAGCTGCAAGAACTCTTCCTCACGCGCGTCGGGCTCGACATCGGCAAGGTGTGGGTCGCGGACGACGGCG
CCGCGGTGGCGGTCTGGACCACGCCGGAGAGCGTCGAAGCGGGGGCGGTGTTCGCCGAGATCGGCCCGCG
CATGGCCGAGTTGAGCGGTTCCCGGCTGGCCGCGCAGCAACAGATGGAGGGCCTCCTGGCGCCGCACCGG
CCCAAGGAGCCCGCGTGGTTCCTGGCCACCGTCGGCGTCTCGCCCGACCACCAGGGCAAGGGTCTGGGCA
GCGCCGTCGTGCTCCCCGGAGTGGAGGCCGCCGAGCGCGCCGGGGTGCCCGCCTTCCTGGAGACCTCCGC
GCCCCGCAACCTCCCCTTCTACGAGCGGCTCGGCTTCACCGTCACCGCCGACGTCGAGGTGCCCGAAGGA
CCGCGCACCTGGTGCATGACCCGCAAGCCCGGTGCCTAGGCTAGTATGTAAGCCTAGTCTTAGATAATAA
AATCGCTATCCATCGAAGATGGATGTGTGTTGGTTTTTTGTGTGTGTAACGCTAGGCGCGCCTGGTGTAC
CGAGAACGATCCTCTCAGTGCGAGTCTCGACGATCCATATCGTTGCTTGGCAGTCAGCCAGTCGGAATCC
AGCTTGGGACCCAGGAAGTCCAATCGTCAGATATTGTACTCAAGCCTGGTCACGGCAGCGTACCGATCTG
TTTAAACCTAGATATTGATAGTCTGATCGGTCAACGTATAATCGAGTCCTAGCTTTTGCAAACATCTATC
AAGAGACAGGATCAGCAGGAGGCTTTCGCATGAGTATTCAACATTTCCGTGTCGCCCTTATTCCCTTTTT
TGCGGCATTTTGCCTTCCTGTTTTTGCTCACCCAGAAACGCTGGTGAAAGTAAAAGATGCTGAAGATCAG
TTGGGTGCGCGAGTGGGTTACATCGAACTGGATCTCAACAGCGGTAAGATCCTTGAGAGTTTTCGCCCCG
AAGAACGCTTTCCAATGATGAGCACTTTTAAAGTTCTGCTATGTGGCGCGGTATTATCCCGTATTGACGC
CGGGCAAGAGCAACTCGGTCGCCGCATACACTATTCTCAGAATGACTTGGTTGAGTATTCACCAGTCACA
GAAAAGCATCTTACGGATGGCATGACAGTAAGAGAATTATGCAGTGCTGCCATAACCATGAGTGATAACA
CTGCGGCCAACTTACTTCTGACAACGATTGGAGGACCGAAGGAGCTAACCGCTTTTTTGCACAACATGGG
GGATCATGTAACTCGCCTTGATCGTTGGGAACCGGAGCTGAATGAAGCCATACCAAACGACGAGCGTGAC
ACCACGATGCCTGTAGCAATGGCAACAACCTTGCGTAAACTATTAACTGGCGAACTACTTACTCTAGCTT
CCCGGCAACAGTTGATAGACTGGATGGAGGCGGATAAAGTTGCAGGACCACTTCTGCGCTCGGCCCTTCC
GGCTGGCTGGTTTATTGCTGATAAATCTGGAGCCGGTGAGCGTGGGTCTCGCGGTATCATTGCAGCACTG
GGGCCAGATGGTAAGCCCTCCCGTATCGTAGTTATCTACACGACGGGGAGTCAGGCAACTATGGATGAAC
GAAATAGACAGATCGCTGAGATAGGTGCCTCACTGATTAAGCATTGGTAACCGATTCTAGGTGCATTGGC
GCAGAAAAAAATGCCTGATGCGACGCTGCGCGTCTTATACTCCCACATATGCCAGATTCAGCAACGGATA
CGGCTTCCCCAACTTGCCCACTTCCATACGTGTCCTCCTTACCAGAAATTTATCCTTAAGATCGTTTAAA
CTCGACTCTGGCTCTATCGAATCTCCGTCGTTTCGAGCTTACGCGAACAGCCGTGGCGCTCATTTGCTCG
TCGGGCATCGAATCTCGTCAGCTATCGTCAGCTTACCTTTTTGGCAGCGATCGCGGCTCCCGACATCTTG
GACCATTAGCTCCACAGGTATCTTCTTCCCTCTAGTGGTCATAACAGCAGCTTCAGCTACCTCTCAATTC
AAAAAACCCCTCAAGACCCGTTTAGAGGCCCCAAGGGGTTATGCTATCAATCGTTGCGTTACACACACAA
AAAACCAACACACATCCATCTTCGATGGATAGCGATTTTATTATCTAACTGCTGATCGAGTGTAGCCAGA
TCTAGTAATCAATTACGGGGTCATTAGTTCATAGCCCATATATGGAGTTCCGCGTTACATAACTTACGGT
AAATGGCCCGCCTGGCTGACCGCCCAACGACCCCCGCCCATTGACGTCAATAATGACGTATGTTCCCATA
GTAACGCCAATAGGGACTTTCCATTGACGTCAATGGGTGGAGTATTTACGGTAAACTGCCCACTTGGCAG
TACATCAAGTGTATCATATGCCAAGTACGCCCCCTATTGACGTCAATGACGGTAAATGGCCCGCCTGGCA
TTATGCCCAGTACATGACCTTATGGGACTTTCCTACTTGGCAGTACATCTACGTATTAGTCATCGCTATT
ACCATGCTGATGCGGTTTTGGCAGTACATCAATGGGCGTGGATAGCGGTTTGACTCACGGGGATTTCCAA
GTCTCCACCCCATTGACGTCAATGGGAGTTTGTTTTGGCACCAAAATCAACGGGACTTTCCAAAATGTCG
TAACAACTCCGCCCCATTGACGCAAATGGGCGGTAGGCGTGTACGGTGGGAGGTCTATATAAGCAGAGCT
GGTTTAGTGAACCGTCAGATCAGATCTTTGTCGATCCTACCATCCACTCGACACACCCGCCAGCGGCCGC
